>Addgene plasmid #217021 | pIAR006 | addgene full sequence | sequence record 431364 | Addgene NGS Result
CGGCAAACAAACACTGACAACTGCACAAGTTAACGTATCAGCATCAGACAGCTCTTTGAACATCAACGGT
GTAGAGGATTATAAATCAATCTTTGACGGTGACGGAAAAACGTATCAAAATGTACAGCAGTTCATCGATG
AAGGCAACTACAGCTCAGGCGACAACCATACGCTGAGAGATCCTCACTACGTAGAAGATAAAGGCCACAA
ATACTTAGTATTTGAAGCAAACACTGGAACTGAAGATGGCTACCAAGGCGAAGAATCTTTATTTAACAAA
GCATACTATGGCAAAAGCACATCATTCTTCCGTCAAGAAAGTCAAAAACTTCTGCAAAGCGATAAAAAAC
GCACGGCTGAGTTAGCAAACGGCGCTCTCGGTATGATTGAGCTAAACGATGATTACACACTGAAAAAAGT
GATGAAACCGCTGATTGCATCTAACACAGTAACAGATGAAATTGAACGCGCGAACGTCTTTAAAATGAAC
GGCAAATGGTACCTGTTCACTGACTCCCGCGGATCAAAAATGACGATTGACGGCATTACGTCTAACGATA
TTTACATGCTTGGTTATGTTTCTAATTCTTTAACTGGCCCATACAAGCCGCTGAACAAAACTGGCCTTGT
GTTAAAAATGGATCTTGATCCTAACGATGTAACCTTTACTTACTCACACTTCGCTGTACCTCAAGCGAAA
GGAAACAATGTCGTGATTACAAGCTATATGACAAACAGAGGATTCTACGCAGACAAACAATCAACGTTTG
CGCCGAGCTTCCTGCTGAACATCAAAGGCAAGAAAACATCTGTTGTCAAAGACAGCATCCTTGAACAAGG
ACAATTAACAGTTAACAAATAATCAGACCCCGTAGAAAAGATCAAAGGATCTTCTTGAGATCCTTTTTTT
CTGCGCGTAATCTGCTGCTTGCAAACAAAAAAACCACCGCTACCAGCGGTGGTTTGTTTGCCGGATCAAG
AGCTACCAACTCTTTTTCCGAAGGTAACTGGCTTCAGCAGAGCGCAGATACCAAATACTGTTCTTCTAGT
GTAGCCGTAGTTAGGCCACCACTTCAAGAACTCTGTAGCACCGCCTACATACCTCGCTCTGCTAATCCTG
TTACCAGTGGCTGCTGCCAGTGGCGATAAGTCGTGTCTTACCGGGTTGGACTCAAGACGATAGTTACCGG
ATAAGGCGCAGCGGTCGGGCTGAACGGGGGGTTCGTGCACACAGCCCAGCTTGGAGCGAACGACCTACAC
CGAACTGAGATACCTACAGCGTGAGCTATGAGAAAGCGCCACGCTTCCCGAAGGGAGAAAGGCGGACAGG
TATCCGGTAAGCGGCAGGGTCGGAACAGGAGAGCGCACGAGGGAGCTTCCAGGGGGAAACGCCTGGTATC
TTTATAGTCCTGTCGGGTTTCGCCACCTCTGACTTGAGCGTCGATTTTTGTGATGCTCGTCAGGGGGGCG
GAGCCTATGGAAAAACGCCTCACACAGGAAACAGCTATGACATGATTACGAATTCGGCATTGTCGGTGAC
GAAACCGAGCTCCAGCACCAGCACCTGATAGACGCCGCGCTTGAAGGCTTCTTCACCCAAGTGCGCAGAA
TGTTCACGCGTGGTGCTGAGAAAACGTACCCATGATGTCAGCACGATCCAGGCGTTGATGGTCAGTGACT
CGATCTGCGCCGGCACCATGGCCAGGATGCCAGCCTCGACGAAGCCGCGGTAGATCGCCTGGCCCTGGCG
CAGGCAGCGCTCGGAAAAACGCCGGTAACGGGCGGCCAGTTCGGCATCGCTGTCCAGCAGATGCTCCAGG
TCACGGTGCAGGAAGCGGTAGTTCCACATCGCCGCCAGCAAGGCCTTGAGGTAGAAGCGCTTGTCTTCCA
CGGTTGCCGCGCGGCCCTGCGGCGGGCGCAGAAAACTGTCCACCAGCGCTTCGTACTGGCTGAACAAGAG
GGCAATGATCGCCTGCTTGTTGGGGAAGTGGTAATACAGGTTGCCGGGCGAGATTTCCATGTGCGCGGCA
ATGTGGTTGGTACTGACGCTGCGTTCGCCCTGCTGGTTGAACAGCTCCAGGCTGTTCTGCACGATGCGCT
CTCGGGTCTTCATGCGCGGGGCCATGCTCGCTCCCAGTCTGCGGGCCTTCATCAAAGGTTTATCTTACGG
CGTATTACAGATGGAATGCACCGTTGAACGGCATGTAAAAATTCGCACCATGGTCCAAATTAGAGTATAG
GCTCTAGGCAACCCCGGCCCGGACTCGACATCACCGATATCGGATCGCACCATGCACCGCCGCGACCTGC
TGCGTTTCAGCCTCGGCGCCAGTGCTTTTCTGGCGGGTGCCAGCCTGGTGGGGTGCAGCGTGCAAACCGC
CGCGACCGGCTATCAGGTACTTCGTGACGACGACCTGCCCCTGCTGCGTGCGCTGATCCCGGTGGTCCTG
GCCGGTACACAGGCCACCGATGCGCCGGTGTTGCGCAGCCTCGACAACAAGCTGGCGTCGTTGTCGCCGG
AAATGCTCAAGCTCACCCGGCAATTGTTCGACGTGCTCAGCCTGCCGCTGACTCGCGGCCCGCTGACCGG
CGTCTGGGGCAGCTGGGGCCAAGCTGGCGCCACGCAGGTCACGGCGTTCCTGCAACGCTGGCAGGACAGC
TCGCTGAACCTGCTACGCATGGGGCACGCCTCGTTGCTGCAACTGCTGCAAATGGCCTGGTACGAACGCC
CCGAATCCTGGGCAGACTGCGGTTACCCGGGCCCACCGAAAATCTGAAAACAACAAGAGCATCGCCAATG
CCTGTCCCCGACCCGTTTCGCCAAGGCCTCGAACGCGGCTGGATCACCCACGACGCCTCGCGCCTGGAGC
ACGACCTGTTTCTGGAGGCCGACATTGCCGTGATCGGCAGTGGTGCCGGCGGCGCCACCAGTGCGCAGAT
GCTCAGCGCTGCCGGTTTCAAGGTACTGCTGATCGAAGAAGGCCCACTGAAGACCAGCAGCGATTTCCAC
CTGCTGGAGAGCGAAGCCTACAAGCTTGGCACTGGCCGTCGTTTTACAACGTCGTGACCGGAATTGCCAG
CTGGGGCGCCCTCTGGTAAGGTTGGGAAGCCCTGCAAACAGGATGAGGATCGTTTCGCATGATTGAACAA
GATGGATTGCACGCAGGTTCTCCGGCCGCTTGGGTGGAGAGGCTATTCGGCTATGACTGGGCACAACAGA
CAATCGGCTGCTCTGATGCCGCCGTGTTCCGGCTGTCAGCGCAGGGGCGCCCGGTTCTTTTTGTCAAGAC
CGACCTGTCCGGTGCCCTGAATGAACTCCAAGACGAGGCAGCGCGGCTATCGTGGCTGGCCACGACGGGC
GTTCCTTGCGCAGCTGTGCTCGACGTTGTCACTGAAGCGGGAAGGGACTGGCTGCTATTGGGCGAAGTGC
CGGGGCAGGATCTCCTGTCATCTCACCTTGCTCCTGCCGAGAAAGTATCCATCATGGCTGATGCAATGCG
GCGGCTGCATACGCTTGATCCGGCTACCTGCCCATTCGACCACCAAGCGAAACATCGCATCGAGCGAGCA
CGTACTCGGATGGAAGCCGGTCTTGTCGATCAGGATGATCTGGACGAAGAGCATCAGGGGCTCGCGCCAG
CCGAACTGTTCGCCAGGCTCAAGGCGCGGATGCCCGACGGCGAGGATCTCGTCGTGACCCATGGCGATGC
CTGCTTGCCGAATATCATGGTGGAAAATGGCCGCTTTTCTGGATTCATCGACTGTGGCCGGCTGGGTGTG
GCGGACCGCTATCAGGACATAGCGTTGGCTACCCGTGATATTGCTGAAGAGCTTGGCGGCGAATGGGCTG
ACCGCTTCCTCGTGCTTTACGGTATCGCCGCTCCCGATTCGCAGCGCATCGCCTTCTATCGCCTTCTTGA
CGAGTTCTTCTGAGCGACGATGAACATCAAAAAGTTTGCAAAACAAGCAACAGTATTAACCTTTACTACC
GCACTGCTGGCAGGAGGCGCAACTCAAGCGTTTGCGAAAGAAACGAACCAAAAGCCATATAAGGAAACAT
ACGGCATTTCCCATATTACACGCCATGATATGCTGCAAATCCCTGAACAGCAAAAAAATGAAAAATATCA
AGTTTCTGAATTTGATTCGTCCACAATTAAAAATATCTCTTCTGCAAAAGGCCTGGACGTTTGGGACAGC
TGGCCATTACAAAACGCTGACGGCACTGTCGCAAACTATCACGGCTACCACATCGTCTTTGCATTAGCCG
GAGATCCTAAAAATGCGGATGACACATCGATTTACATGTTCTATCAAAAAGTCGGCGAAACTTCTATTGA
CAGCTGGAAAAACGCTGGCCGCGTCTTTAAAGACAGCGACAAATTCGATGCAAATGATTCTATCCTAAAA
GACCAAACACAAGAATGGTCAGGTTCAGCCACATTTACATCTGACGGAAAAATCCGTTTATTCTACACTG
ATTTCTCCGGTAAACATTA
Features (pLannotate 1.2.2; 4 found; start..end, strand, type, name):
    895..1483    +  rep_origin     ori: high-copy-number ColE1/pMB1/pBR322/pUC origin of replication
   3040..3068    +  CDS            lacZα (fragment): LacZα fragment of β-galactosidase; lacZ fragment
   3139..3930    +  CDS            neo: KKA2_KLEPN - Also known as kan, nptII. Experimental evidence at protein level: Swiss-Prot protein existence level 1. Resistance to kanamycin, neomycin, paromomycin, ribostamycin, butirosin and gentamicin B. From Klebsiella pneumoniae.
   3940..862     +  CDS            SacB (across the origin): secreted levansucrase that renders bacterial growth sensitive to sucrose; Bacillus subtilis sacB; negative selection marker
