[The description below was written by a language model from this plasmid's Addgene catalogue record and pLannotate feature annotations shown in this document.]
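Description:
pIAR006 is a bacterial gene-replacement (allelic exchange) plasmid built on the pK18sB backbone and designed to delete calB from the chromosome of Pseudomonas putida KT2440. The 4,499 bp construct carries a roughly 1.5 kb insert, assembled by Gibson cloning, made up of partial sequences of PP_5119, PP_5121 and PP_5122. These are presumably the regions flanking the deletion target and serve as homology arms; the record does not give the calB locus tag, although the gap in the numbering suggests the omitted gene lies between them. The insert carries no mutations or tags. The record notes that 45 bp of backbone were lost during digestion and assembly, and only a short remnant of lacZα is detected.

The annotated backbone features are a high-copy ColE1/pUC-type origin, the neo (nptII) gene conferring kanamycin resistance, and Bacillus subtilis sacB, which encodes levansucrase and makes cells sucrose-sensitive. The insert itself is not annotated in the feature table. The plasmid is propagated in E. coli under kanamycin selection. ColE1-type origins generally do not replicate in Pseudomonas, so kanamycin-resistant P. putida clones are expected to arise from integration of the whole plasmid by a single crossover at one homology arm. Sucrose counter-selection then enriches for cells that have lost the backbone through a second crossover, yielding either the wild-type locus or a markerless deletion. The associated publication concerns metabolic engineering of P. putida KT2440 to produce vanillin from ferulic acid, and this deletion plasmid was one of the strain-construction tools for that work.
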