Addgene plasmid #217021: pIAR006
Purpose: deletion of calB
Depositing lab: Gregg Beckham. Depositing organization: National Laboratory of the Rockies (NLR). Publication: Production of Vanillin From Ferulic Acid by Pseudomonas putida KT2440 Using Metabolic Engineering and In Situ Product Recovery. Ruhl IA, Woodworth SP, Haugen SJ, Alt HM, Beckham GT, Johnson CW. Microb Biotechnol. 2025 May;18(5):e70152. doi: 10.1111/1751-7915.70152. PubMed 40410945.
Backbone
  Vector backbone: pK18sB
  Backbone size w/o insert (bp): 3038
  Total vector size (bp): 4499
  Modifications to backbone: deletion of 45 bps during digestion and insert assembly
  Vector type: Bacterial gene replacement
Growth in bacteria
  Bacterial resistance: Kanamycin, 50 μg/mL
  Growth temperature: 37°C
  Growth strain: DH5alpha
  Growth instructions: 50 μg/mL of kanamycin
  Copy number: Unknown
Gene/Insert
  Gene/Insert name: partial sequences of PP_5119, PP_5121, and PP_5122
  Species: Pseudomonas putida KT2440
  Insert size (bp): 1506
  Mutation: none
  Tag / fusion protein: none
  Cloning method: Gibson Cloning
  Sequencing primers: 5′ tatagtcctgtcgggtttcg; 3′ cttcccaaccttaccagag
Terms and licenses: Academic/Nonprofit Terms; Industry Terms: Not Available to Industry
How to cite: pIAR006 was a gift from Gregg Beckham (Addgene plasmid # 217021 ; http://n2t.net/addgene:217021 ; RRID:Addgene_217021)
